>Addgene plasmid #176758 | AAV-EF1a-jGCaMP8s-WPRE | addgene full sequence | sequence record 349048 | Addgene NGS Result
CAGCTGCGCGCTCGCTCGCTCACTGAGGCCGCCCGGGCAAAGCCCGGGCGTCGGGCGACCTTTGGTCGCC
CGGCCTCAGTGAGCGAGCGAGCGCGCAGAGAGGGAGTGGCCAACTCCATCACTAGGGGTTCCTTGTAGTT
AATGATTAACCCGCCATGCTACTTATCTACGTAGCCATGCTCTAGGAAGATCCAAGCTTTGCAAAGATGG
ATAAAGTTTTAAACAGAGAGGAATCTTTGCAGCTAATGGACCTTCTAGGTCTTGAAAGGAGTGGGAATTG
GCTCCGGTGCCCGTCAGTGGGCAGAGCGCACATCGCCCACAGTCCCCGAGAAGTTGGGGGGAGGGGTCGG
CAATTGAACCGGTGCCTAGAGAAGGTGGCGCGGGGTAAACTGGGAAAGTGATGTCGTGTACTGGCTCCGC
CTTTTTCCCGAGGGTGGGGGAGAACCGTATATAAGTGCAGTAGTCGCCGTGAACGTTCTTTTTCGCAACG
GGTTTGCCGCCAGAACACAGGTAAGTGCCGTGTGTGGTTCCCGCGGGCCTGGCCTCTTTACGGGTTATGG
CCCTTGCGTGCCTTGAATTACTTCCACCTGGCTGCAGTACGTGATTCTTGATCCCGAGCTTCGGGTTGGA
AGTGGGTGGGAGAGTTCGAGGCCTTGCGCTTAAGGAGCCCCTTCGCCTCGTGCTTGAGTTGAGGCCTGGC
CTGGGCGCTGGGGCCGCCGCGTGCGAATCTGGTGGCACCTTCGCGCCTGTCTCGCTGCTTTCGATAAGTC
TCTAGCCATTTAAAATTTTTGATGACCTGCTGCGACGCTTTTTTTCTGGCAAGATAGTCTTGTAAATGCG
GGCCAAGATCTGCACACTGGTATTTCGGTTTTTGGGGCCGCGGGCGGCGACGGGGCCCGTGCGTCCCAGC
GCACATGTTCGGCGAGGCGGGGCCTGCGAGCGCGGCCACCGAGAATCGGACGGGGGTAGTCTCAAGCTGG
CCGGCCTGCTCTGGTGCCTGGCCTCGCGCCGCCGTGTATCGCCCCGCCCTGGGCGGCAAGGCTGGCCCGG
TCGGCACCAGTTGCGTGAGCGGAAAGATGGCCGCTTCCCGGCCCTGCTGCAGGGAGCTCAAAATGGAGGA
CGCGGCGCTCGGGAGAGCGGGCGGGTGAGTCACCCACACAAAGGAAAAGGGCCTTTCCGTCCTCAGCCGT
CGCTTCATGTGACTCCACGGAGTACCGGGCGCCGTCCAGGCACCTCGATTAGTTCTCGAGCTTTTGGAGT
ACGTCGTCTTTAGGTTGGGGGGAGGGGTTTTATGCGATGGAGTTTCCCCACACTGAGTGGGTGGAGACTG
AAGTTAGGCCAGCTTGGCACTTGATGTAATTCTCCTTGGAATTTGCCCTTTTTGAGTTTGGATCTTGGTT
CATTCTCAAGCCTCAGACAGTGGTTCAAAGTTTTTTTCTTCCATTTCAGGTGTCGTGGAATTCAAGCTGC
TAGCAAGGATCCACCCGCCACCATGCATCATCACCATCATCACACGCGTCGCAAGAAGACCTTCAAGGAG
GTGGCCACCGCCGTGAAGATCATCGCCATGCTGATGGGCCTGAAGATCAACGTCTATATCAAGGCCGACA
AGCAGAAGAACGGCATCAAGGCGAACTTCCACATCCGCCACAACATCGAGGACGGCGGCGTGCAGCTCGC
CTACCACTACCAGCAGAACACCCCCATCGGCGACGGCCCCGTGCTGCTGCCCGACAACCACTACCTGAGC
GTGGAGTCCAAACTTTCGAAAGACCCCAACGAGAAGCGCGATCACATGGTCCTGCTGGAGTTCGTGACCG
CCGCCGGGATCACTCTCGGCATGGACGAGCTGTACAAGGGCGGTACCGGAGGGAGCATGGTGAGCAAGGG
CGAGGAGCTGTTCACCGGGGTGGTGCCCATCCTGGTCGAGCTGGACGGCGACGTAAACGGCCACAAGTTC
AGCGTGTCCGGCGAGGGTGAGGGCGATGCCACCTACGGCAAGCTGACCCTGAAGTTCATCTGCACCACCG
GCAAGCTGCCCGTGCCCTGGCCCACCCTCGTGACCACCCTGACCTACGGCGTGCAGTGCTTCAGCCGCTA
CCCCGACCACATGAAGCAGCACGACTTCTTCAAGTCCGCCATGCCCGAAGGCTACATCCAGGAGCGCACC
ATCTTCTTCAAGGACGACGGCAACTACAAGACCCGCGCCGAGGTGAAGTTCGAGGGCGACACCCTGGTGA
ACCGCATCGAGCTGAAGGGCATCGACTTCAAGGAGGACGGCAACATCCTGGGGCACAAGCTGGAGTACAA
CCTGCCGGACCAACTGACTGAAGAGCAGATCGCAGAATACAAAGAGGCTTTCTCCCTATTTGACAAGGAC
GGGGATGGGACAATAACAACCAAGGAGCTGGGGACGGTGATGCGGTCTCTCGGACACAACCCCACAGAAG
CAGAGCTGCAGGACATGATCAATGAAGTAGATGCCGACGGTGACGGCACAATCGACTTCCCTGAGTTCCT
GACAATGATGGCAAGAAAAATGAAATACAGGGACACGGAAGAAGAAATTAGAGAAGCGTTCGGTGTGTTT
GATAAGGATGGCAATGGCTACATCAGTGCAGCAGAGCTTCGCCACGTGATGACAAACCTTGGAGAGAAGT
TAACAGATGAAGAGGTTGATGAAATGATCAGGGAAGCAGACATCGATGGGGATGGTCAGGTAAACTACGA
AGAGTTTGTACAAATGATGACAGCGAAGTAAAAGCTTATCGATAATCAACCTCTGGATTACAAAATTTGT
GAAAGATTGACTGGTATTCTTAACTATGTTGCTCCTTTTACGCTATGTGGATACGCTGCTTTAATGCCTT
TGTATCATGCTATTGCTTCCCGTATGGCTTTCATTTTCTCCTCCTTGTATAAATCCTGGTTGCTGTCTCT
TTATGAGGAGTTGTGGCCCGTTGTCAGGCAACGTGGCGTGGTGTGCACTGTGTTTGCTGACGCAACCCCC
ACTGGTTGGGGCATTGCCACCACCTGTCAGCTCCTTTCCGGGACTTTCGCTTTCCCCCTCCCTATTGCCA
CGGCGGAACTCATCGCCGCCTGCCTTGCCCGCTGCTGGACAGGGGCTCGGCTGTTGGGCACTGACAATTC
CGTGGTGTTGTCGGGGAAATCATCGTCCTTTCCTTGGCTGCTCGCCTGTGTTGCCACCTGGATTCTGCGC
GGGACGTCCTTCTGCTACGTCCCTTCGGCCCTCAATCCAGCGGACCTTCCTTCCCGCGGCCTGCTGCCGG
CTCTGCGGCCTCTTCCGCGTCTTCGCCTTCGCCCTCAGACGAGTCGGATCTCCCTTTGGGCCGCCTCCCC
GCATCGATACCGTCGACCTCGACCCGGGCGGCCGCTTCGAGCAGACATGATAAGATACATTGATGAGTTT
GGACAAACCACAACTAGAATGCAGTGAAAAAAATGCTTTATTTGTGAAATTTGTGATGCTATTGCTTTAT
TTGTAACCATTATAAGCTGCAATAAACAAGTTAACAACAACAATTGCATTCATTTTATGTTTCAGGTTCA
GGGGGAGATGTGGGAGGTTTTTTAAAGCAAGTAAAACCTCTACAAATGTGGTAAAATCGATAAGGATCTT
CCTAGAGCATGGCTACGTAGATAAGTAGCATGGCGGGTTAATCATTAACTACAAGGAACCCCTAGTGATG
GAGTTGGCCACTCCCTCTCTGCGCGCTCGCTCGCTCACTGAGGCCGGGCGACCAAAGGTCGCCCGACGCC
CGGGCTTTGCCCGGGCGGCCTCAGTGAGCGAGCGAGCGCGCAGCTGCATTAATGAATCGGCCAACGCGCG
GGGAGAGGCGGTTTGCGTATTGGGCGCTCTTCCGCTTCCTCGCTCACTGACTCGCTGCGCTCGGTCGTTC
GGCTGCGGCGAGCGGTATCAGCTCACTCAAAGGCGGTAATACGGTTATCCACAGAATCAGGGGATAACGC
AGGAAAGAACATGTGAGCAAAAGGCCAGCAAAAGGCCAGGAACCGTAAAAAGGCCGCGTTGCTGGCGTTT
TTCCATAGGCTCCGCCCCCCTGACGAGCATCACAAAAATCGACGCTCAAGTCAGAGGTGGCGAAACCCGA
CAGGACTATAAAGATACCAGGCGTTTCCCCCTGGAAGCTCCCTCGTGCGCTCTCCTGTTCCGACCCTGCC
GCTTACCGGATACCTGTCCGCCTTTCTCCCTTCGGGAAGCGTGGCGCTTTCTCATAGCTCACGCTGTAGG
TATCTCAGTTCGGTGTAGGTCGTTCGCTCCAAGCTGGGCTGTGTGCACGAACCCCCCGTTCAGCCCGACC
GCTGCGCCTTATCCGGTAACTATCGTCTTGAGTCCAACCCGGTAAGACACGACTTATCGCCACTGGCAGC
AGCCACTGGTAACAGGATTAGCAGAGCGAGGTATGTAGGCGGTGCTACAGAGTTCTTGAAGTGGTGGCCT
AACTACGGCTACACTAGAAGAACAGTATTTGGTATCTGCGCTCTGCTGAAGCCAGTTACCTTCGGAAAAA
GAGTTGGTAGCTCTTGATCCGGCAAACAAACCACCGCTGGTAGCGGTGGTTTTTTTGTTTGCAAGCAGCA
GATTACGCGCAGAAAAAAAGGATCTCAAGAAGATCCTTTGATCTTTTCTACGGGGTCTGACGCTCAGTGG
AACGAAAACTCACGTTAAGGGATTTTGGTCATGAGATTATCAAAAAGGATCTTCACCTAGATCCTTTTAA
ATTAAAAATGAAGTTTTAAATCAATCTAAAGTATATATGAGTAAACTTGGTCTGACAGTTACCAATGCTT
AATCAGTGAGGCACCTATCTCAGCGATCTGTCTATTTCGTTCATCCATAGTTGCCTGACTCCCCGTCGTG
TAGATAACTACGATACGGGAGGGCTTACCATCTGGCCCCAGTGCTGCAATGATACCGCGAGACCCACGCT
CACCGGCTCCAGATTTATCAGCAATAAACCAGCCAGCCGGAAGGGCCGAGCGCAGAAGTGGTCCTGCAAC
TTTATCCGCCTCCATCCAGTCTATTAATTGTTGCCGGGAAGCTAGAGTAAGTAGTTCGCCAGTTAATAGT
TTGCGCAACGTTGTTGCCATTGCTACAGGCATCGTGGTGTCACGCTCGTCGTTTGGTATGGCTTCATTCA
GCTCCGGTTCCCAACGATCAAGGCGAGTTACATGATCCCCCATGTTGTGCAAAAAAGCGGTTAGCTCCTT
CGGTCCTCCGATCGTTGTCAGAAGTAAGTTGGCCGCAGTGTTATCACTCATGGTTATGGCAGCACTGCAT
AATTCTCTTACTGTCATGCCATCCGTAAGATGCTTTTCTGTGACTGGTGAGTACTCAACCAAGTCATTCT
GAGAATAGTGTATGCGGCGACCGAGTTGCTCTTGCCCGGCGTCAATACGGGATAATACCGCGCCACATAG
CAGAACTTTAAAAGTGCTCATCATTGGAAAACGTTCTTCGGGGCGAAAACTCTCAAGGATCTTACCGCTG
TTGAGATCCAGTTCGATGTAACCCACTCGTGCACCCAACTGATCTTCAGCATCTTTTACTTTCACCAGCG
TTTCTGGGTGAGCAAAAACAGGAAGGCAAAATGCCGCAAAAAAGGGAATAAGGGCGACACGGAAATGTTG
AATACTCATACTCTTCCTTTTTCAATATTATTGAAGCATTTATCAGGGTTATTGTCTCATGAGCGGATAC
ATATTTGAATGTATTTAGAAAAATAAACAAATAGGGGTTCCGCGCACATTTCCCCGAAAAGTGCCACCTA
AATTGTAAGCGTTAATATTTTGTTAAAATTCGCGTTAAATTTTTGTTAAATCAGCTCATTTTTTAACCAA
TAGGCCGAAATCGGCAAAATCCCTTATAAATCAAAAGAATAGACCGAGATAGGGT
[37 nt withheld, positions 5936-5972]
AAAGAACGTGGACTCCAACGTCAAAGG
[49 nt withheld, positions 6000-6048]
T
[91 nt withheld, positions 6050-6140]
G
[124 nt withheld, positions 6142-6265]
CCCATTCGCCATTCAGGCTGCGCAACTGTTGGGAAGGGCGATCGGTGCGGGCCTCTTCGCTATTACGC
Features (pLannotate 1.2.2; 16 found; start..end, strand, type, name):
      1..133     -  repeat_region  AAV2 ITR (fragment): inverted terminal repeat of adeno-associated virus serotype 2 inverted
    207..273     +  CDS            small t antigen (fragment): SV40 (simian virus 40) small t antigen
    299..510     +  promoter       EF-1α core promoter: core promoter for human elongation factor EF-1α
    511..1449    +  intron         EF-1α intron A: intron upstream of the start codon of human EF-1α
   1589..2759    +  CDS            GCaMP6s (fragment): improved fluorescent protein-based calcium sensor (Chen et al., 2013)
   2774..3362    +  misc_feature   WPRE: woodchuck hepatitis virus posttranscriptional regulatory element
   3363..3382    +  misc_feature   MCS (fragment): pBluescript multiple cloning site
   3411..3532    -  polyA_signal   SV40 poly(A) signal: SV40 polyadenylation signal
   3555..3623    -  CDS            large T antigen (fragment): large T antigen from SV40 (simian virus 40)
   3694..3827    +  repeat_region  AAV2 ITR: inverted terminal repeat of adeno-associated virus serotype 2 inverted
   3821..3877    -  CDS            lacI (fragment): lac repressor; lacI; The lac repressor binds to the lac operator to inhibit transcription in E. coli. This inhibition can be relieved by adding lactose or isopropyl-β-D-thiogalactopyranoside (IPTG).
   4060..4648    -  rep_origin     ori: high-copy-number ColE1/pMB1/pBR322/pUC origin of replication
   4819..5679    -  CDS            AmpR: β-lactamase; bla; confers resistance to ampicillin, carbenicillin, and related antibiotics
   5680..5784    -  promoter       AmpR promoter: bla
   5837..6265    -  rep_origin     f1 ori (sequence partly withheld): f1 bacteriophage origin of replication; arrow indicates direction of (+) strand synthesis
   6270..6       -  CDS            lacZα (fragment) (across the origin): LacZα fragment of β-galactosidase; lacZ fragment
