[The description below was written by a language model from this plasmid's Addgene catalogue record and pLannotate feature annotations shown in this document.]
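Description:
AAV-EF1a-jGCaMP8s-WPRE is an adeno-associated virus transfer plasmid (6,333 nt in the sequenced record) for expressing the genetically encoded calcium indicator jGCaMP8s in mammalian cells. The expression cassette sits between two AAV2 inverted terminal repeats, which are the cis elements needed for the intervening DNA to be replicated and packaged into AAV particles when rep, cap and helper functions are supplied in trans. The plasmid backbone carries a ColE1/pUC-type origin, an f1 phage origin, and a β-lactamase gene with its own promoter for ampicillin selection in E. coli. The catalogue lists the plasmid as low copy despite the pUC-type origin annotation, and it is maintained in a recombination-reducing strain, as is usual for ITR-containing plasmids, whose repeats are prone to rearrangement.

Transcription is driven by the human EF-1α core promoter together with EF-1α intron A, a strong and broadly active arrangement. The 1,269 bp insert encodes jGCaMP8s with an N-terminal 6xHis tag. The automated annotation labels this reading frame as a GCaMP6s fragment, which reflects similarity among GCaMP family members rather than a different payload. The listed source species (jellyfish, rat and chicken) fit the GFP-based, calmodulin-containing design of these sensors, whose fluorescence changes on calcium binding. Downstream, a WPRE enhances transcript stability and expression, and an SV40 polyadenylation signal terminates the message. Short annotated fragments of the SV40 T antigens, lacI, lacZα and a multiple cloning site appear to be cloning remnants. The construct is used to produce AAV for non-cell-type-restricted calcium imaging, and the record notes viral preparations in the AAV1, AAV9 and retrograde serotypes.
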