Addgene plasmid #176758: AAV-EF1a-jGCaMP8s-WPRE
Purpose: AAV-mediated expression of GCaMP8s under the EF1a promoter
Depositing lab: Loren Looger. Depositing organization: HHMI, Janelia Research Campus.
Backbone
  Vector backbone: AAV
  Vector type: Mammalian Expression, AAV
Growth in bacteria
  Bacterial resistance: Ampicillin, 100 μg/mL
  Growth temperature: 30°C
  Growth strain: NEB Stable
  Copy number: Low Copy
Gene/Insert
  Gene/Insert name: jGCaMP8s
  Species: R. norvegicus (rat), G. gallus (chicken); A. victoria (jellyfish)
  Insert size (bp): 1269
  Promoter: EF1a
  Tag / fusion protein: 6xHis (N terminal on insert)
  Cloning method: Gibson Cloning
Terms and licenses: Academic/Nonprofit Terms; Industry Terms: Not Available to Industry
How to cite: AAV-EF1a-jGCaMP8s-WPRE was a gift from Loren Looger (Addgene plasmid # 176758 ; http://n2t.net/addgene:176758 ; RRID:Addgene_176758) For viral preps, please replace (Addgene plasmid # 176758) in the above sentence with: (Addgene viral prep # 176758-AAV1), (Addgene viral prep # 176758-AAV9), or (Addgene viral prep # 176758-AAVrg)
